>Addgene plasmid #1248 | 6377 H10-104b | addgene partial sequence | sequence record 44728 | T7 5'-TAATACGACTCACTATAGGG-3'
GGAATTCCCTCTGAATATTTTGTTTACTTTAAGAAGGAGATATACCATGGGCCATCATCATCATCATCAT
CATCATCATCACAGCAGCGGCCATATCGAAGGTCGTCATATGAACGACCAAACGCAATTTACAGAAAGGG
CTCTAACGATTTTGACGTTGGCTCAAAAATTGGCTTCGGATCATCAACATCCACAATTACAACCTATACA
TATTCTAGCTGCCTTCATTGAAACGCCAGAAGATGGATCAGTCCCTTACCTACAGAATCTAATTGAGAAG
GGCCGTTACGACTATGATCTTTTCAAGAAAGTGGTTAATAGAAATCTAGTAAGAATTCCTCAACAGCAAC
CTGCACCTGCGGAGATAACTCCAAGTTATGCTTTGGGGAAAGTCCTTCAAGACGCTGCTAAGATTCAAAA
ACAACAGAAGGACTCATTTATAGCGCAAGACCATATATTGTTTGCTCTATTCAATGATTCGTCTATTCAG
CAAATATTTAAGGAAGCTCAAGTAGATATTGAGGCCATCAAGCAACAAGCTCTTGAACTTCGTGGTAACA
CTAGAATTGACTCTCGTGGCGCTGATACGAACACACCTTTGGAATATTTATCAAAGTACGCCATTGATAT
GACTGAGCAGGCTCGTCAAGGTAAACTTGACCCTGTCATCGGCCGTGAAGAAGAAATAAGAAGCACTATT
AGAGTTTTAGCAAGAAGAATTAAGTCCAACCCATGTTTAATTGGTGAGCCAGGTATCGGTAAGACCGCTA
TTATTGAAGGTGTTGCTCAAAGAATCATTGACGATGACGTTCCCACTATCTTACAAGGCGCTAAATTGTT
CAGTCTAGATTTGGCCGCATTAACCGCAGGTGCTAAATACAAAGGTGATTTTCGAAGAAAGATTCAAAGG
TGTTTTGAAGGAAATCGAAGAATCAAAGACTCCTAATTGTGTTATTCATTGGATG
