[The description below was written by a language model from this plasmid's Addgene catalogue record.]
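Description:
6377 H10-104b is a bacterial expression plasmid built on the pJC45S backbone that carries the Saccharomyces cerevisiae HSP104 gene (YLL026W). The insert was introduced by restriction enzyme cloning and is fused to an N-terminal histidine tag supplied by the backbone, so the encoded product is His-tagged Hsp104. The name suggests a ten-histidine tag, although the record itself only says "his tag". The plasmid is listed as high copy, is propagated in a standard E. coli cloning strain, and is recorded with both ampicillin and kanamycin as bacterial resistances. The record does not say which elements confer each resistance. It also does not name the promoter driving expression, the origin of replication or the insert size, and no feature table is available to confirm the layout.

Hsp104 is a yeast heat-shock protein of the Hsp100/Clp family of AAA+ ATPases and acts as a protein disaggregase. The associated publication describes Hsp104 working together with Hsp70 and Hsp40 as a chaperone system that rescues proteins that have already aggregated. In that context, the construct is most plausibly intended for producing recombinant Hsp104 in bacteria, with the histidine tag allowing purification by immobilised metal affinity chromatography. The purified protein would then be suited to in vitro biochemical work such as disaggregation and refolding assays. The record notes that part of the plasmid derives from an earlier plasmid made by another researcher, and that distribution is limited to academic and nonprofit users.
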