Addgene plasmid #1248: 6377 H10-104b
Depositing lab: Susan Lindquist. Depositing organization: Whitehead Institute for Biomedical Research. Publication: Hsp104, Hsp70, and Hsp40: a novel chaperone system that rescues previously aggregated proteins. Glover JR, Lindquist S. Cell 1998 Jul 10;94(1):73-82. 10.1016/S0092-8674(00)81223-4 PubMed 9674429.
Backbone
  Vector backbone: pJC45S
  Vector type: Bacterial Expression
Growth in bacteria
  Bacterial resistance: Ampicillin and Kanamycin, 100 & 50 μg/mL
  Growth temperature: 37°C
  Growth strain: DH5alpha
  Copy number: High Copy
Gene/Insert
  Gene/Insert name: Hsp104
  Species: S. cerevisiae (budding yeast)
  Entrez Gene: HSP104 (a.k.a. YLL026W)
  Tag / fusion protein: his tag (N terminal on backbone)
  Cloning method: Restriction Enzyme
  Sequencing primers: 5′ n/a
Resource information
  A portion of this plasmid was derived from a plasmid made by: John Glover
Terms and licenses: Academic/Nonprofit Terms; Industry Terms: Not Available to Industry
How to cite: 6377 H10-104b was a gift from Susan Lindquist (Addgene plasmid # 1248 ; http://n2t.net/addgene:1248 ; RRID:Addgene_1248)
